>Addgene plasmid #38202 | Strain Phi80 JQ929581 | depositor partial sequence | sequence record 48282 | Insert sequence
GAATTCGCGGCCGCTTCTAGAGTTATCAACGATGTCCTAATTTCGACGGAAGGTCACAATAACGGGCTAC
GGCTACTTCATGTTGTTCAACGTAGGTTTCTTTATCAGCTTCTTTAATACGTTCTAAGCGACGATCAACA
TAGTATACTCCAGGCATTTTAAGGTTTTTAGCGGGTTTTTTGGAACGATAGGTTGTTTTCAGGTTGCAGA
TTAAATGACCGCCTCCAACTAATTTCAGTGCCATGTCTGCGCGTCCTTCTAAGCCACCGTCCGCAGGATA
TAAGGTTTCTGTTGATGCTTCCCAACCAAGAGTTTTTTTTTGCATTACGGGTCCGTTACTCGGGAAATTT
ACGCCACGGATTTTAACATTGTAAATCAGACAGCCATCTTGTAAACTCGTATCTTGAGTTGCTGTAAGTA
CACCGCCATCTTCATAAGTTGTTACACGTTCCCAGGTAAAGCCTTCAGGAAAGGACTGTTTAAAAAAGTC
AGGAATGCCTTGGGTGTGATTGATAAAAGTTTTAGACCCGTACATAAAGCTCGTTGCGAGAATGTCAAAC
GCAAAGGGCAGGGGTCCACCTTCAACTGCTTTGATGCGCATTGTTTGTGTGCCTTCATATGGTTTACCTT
CACCTTCGGATGTGCATTTGAAATGATGATTGTTGACAGTACCTTCCATATATAATTTCATGTGCATATT
TTCTTTAATTAATTCTGACATTAATATATACCTCTTAATTTTTACTAGTCGGCCGGCTTGTCGACGACGG
CGGTCTCCGTCGTCAGGATCATCCGGGCCCCTCCTGAGGTGCCACCCGTGCGGCACGTTGAAGCCGATTA
GTACAATAGATTTTCTTTTGGGTATAGCGTCGTGGACAGTCATTCATCTTTCTGCCCCTCCAAAAGCAAA
AACCCGCCGAAGCGGGTTTTTACGTAAATCAGGTGAAACTGACCGATAAGCCGGTTATTCAACCCCAAAG
GTCTACTACCGTGCTAACGCTCGCTAAGGCCCGGTCCGGAAGCACGCCGTCGCTCTCGCGCCTATACAGT
TGTCACTTGACAGCTAGCTCAGTCCTAGGTATAATGCTAGCAGATGGTTAGTGTGCGTATCTGATACTTT
TATGTCTGTCCTACAACTCCAAGCGTACAGTTCAGGCCAACACCCTAGCTTTGAGAAAGTCGCGTCAGTA
AATGTCGTTTCCCTAAAGCTTACAATTTACCTCCTCGCTATTGGGTTTGTACCGTACACCACTGAGACCG
CGGTGGTTGACCAGACAAACCACGATACTAGAGAAAAGATCTTTTAAGAAGGAGATATACATATGCGTAA
AGGCGAAGAGCTGTTCACTGGTGTCGTCCCTATTCTGGTGGAACTGGATGGTGATGTCAACGGTCATAAG
TTTTCCGTGCGTGGCGAGGGTGAAGGTGACGCAACTAATGGTAAACTGACGCTGAAGTTCATCTGTACTA
CTGGTAAACTGCCGGTACCTTGGCCGACTCTGGTAACGACGCTGACTTATGGTGTTCAGTGCTTTGCTCG
TTATCCGGACCATATGAAGCAGCATGACTTCTTCAAGTCCGCCATGCCGGAAGGCTATGTGCAGGAACGC
ACGATTTCCTTTAAGGATGACGGCACGTACAAAACGCGTGCGGAAGTGAAATTTGAAGGCGATACCCTGG
TAAACCGCATTGAGCTGAAAGGCATTGACTTTAAAGAAGACGGCAATATCCTGGGCCATAAGCTGGAATA
CAATTTTAACAGCCACAATGTTTACATCACCGCCGATAAACAAAAAAATGGCATTAAAGCGAATTTTAAA
ATTCGCCACAACGTGGAGGATGGCAGCGTGCAGCTGGCTGATCACTACCAGCAAAACACTCCAATCGGTG
ATGGTCCTGTTCTGCTGCCAGACAATCACTATCTGAGCACGCAAAGCGTTCTGTCTAAAGATCCGAACGA
GAAACGCGATCATATGGTTCTGCTGGAGTTCGTAACCGCAGCGGGCATCACGCATGGTATGGATGAACTG
TACAAATGATGACCAGGCATCAAATAAAACGAAAGGCTCAGTCGAAAGACTGGGCCTTTCGTTTTATCTG
TTGTTTGTCGGTGAACGCTCTCTACTAGAGTCACACTGGCTCACCTTCGGGTGGGCCTTTCTGCGTTTAT
ATACTAGTAGCGGCCGCTGCAG
