[The description below was written by a language model from this plasmid's Addgene catalogue record.]
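Description:
Strain Phi80 JQ929581 is not a free plasmid but a bacterial strain: an E. coli DH5alphaZ1 derivative in which a synthetic-biology integration vector has been inserted into the chromosome at the Phi80 phage attachment site. According to the depositor's comments, the integrated DNA corresponds to a separately deposited plasmid from the same collection. Phi80-type integration vectors are generally delivered by phage integrase-mediated site-specific recombination between an attachment site on the vector and the cognate site in the host genome. This yields a stable chromosomal insertion rather than an episome, which fits the copy number being listed as unknown. The strain is selected with kanamycin, presumably through a marker carried on the integrated vector, although no feature table is available to confirm the marker or any origin of replication.

The payload consists of two synthetic fluorescent reporter inserts: mKate2, a far-red fluorescent protein (about 850 bp insert), and superfolder GFP, a fast-folding green fluorescent protein (about 812 bp insert). The record does not state the promoters, terminators or recombinase recognition sites associated with these reporters, nor how the two genes are arranged relative to each other. The associated publication concerns rewritable digital data storage in living cells through engineered control of recombination directionality. That context suggests the two reporters read out alternative states of a recombinase-addressable DNA element, with red or green fluorescence indicating which state the cell holds, but the catalogue fields do not describe this architecture. The strain is best regarded as a chromosomally integrated two-colour reporter host for work on recombinase-based genetic memory.
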