Addgene plasmid #38202: Strain Phi80 JQ929581
Depositing lab: Drew Endy. Depositing organization: Stanford University. Publication: Rewritable digital data storage in live cells via engineered control of recombination directionality. Bonnet J, Subsoontorn P, Endy D. Proc Natl Acad Sci U S A. 2012 Jun 5;109(23):8884-9. Epub 2012 May 21. 10.1073/pnas.1202344109 PubMed 22615351.
Backbone
  Vector backbone: Phi80
  Vector type: Synthetic Biology ; Integration vector
Growth in bacteria
  Bacterial resistance: Kanamycin, 50 μg/mL
  Growth temperature: 37°C
  Growth strain: DH5alphaZ1
  Copy number: Unknown
Gene/Insert 1
  Gene/Insert name: mKate2
  Species: Synthetic
  Insert size (bp): 850
Gene/Insert 2
  Gene/Insert name: Superfolder GFP
  Species: Synthetic
  Insert size (bp): 812
Terms and licenses: Academic/Nonprofit Terms; Industry Terms: Not Available to Industry
Depositor comments: This strain contains Addgene plasmid 38170 chromosomally integrated at the Phi80 (Haldimann et al., J of Bacteriology 2001) site of DH5alphaZ1 strain.
How to cite: Strain Phi80 JQ929581 was a gift from Drew Endy (Addgene plasmid # 38202)
